>Addgene plasmid #54074 | mEmerald-EB1-N-18 | depositor partial sequence | sequence record 84253 | insert sequence
ACATGATGTGACCGTCAGATCCGCTAGCGCCACC
[390 nt withheld, positions 35-424]
CAAGGTCAAGAAACTGCAGTGGCTCCTTCCCTTGTTGCTCCAGCTCTGAATAAACCGAAGAAACCTCTCA
CTTCTAGCAGTGCAGCTCCCCAGAGGCCCATCTCAACACAGAGAACCGCTGCGGCTCCTAAGGCTGGCCC
TGGTGTGGTGCGAAAGAACCCTGGTGTGGGCAACGGAGACGACGAGGCAGCTGAGTTGATGCAGCAGGTC
AACGTATTGAAACTTACTGTTGAAGACTTGGAGAAAGAGAGGGATTTCTACTTCGGAAAGCTACGGAACA
TTGAATTGATTTGCCAGGAGAACGAGGGGGAAAACGACCCTGTATTGCAGAGGATTGTAGACATTCTGTA
TGCCACAGATGAAGGCTTTGTGATACCTGATGAAGGGGGCCCACAGGAGGAGCAAGAAGAGTATAGCAGC
GGTGGAGCAAGCGCAGCCAGTGGTAGCGCGGATCCACCGGTCGCCACCATGGTGAGCAAGGGCGAGGAGC
TGTTCACCGGGGTGGTGCCCATCCTGGTCGAGCTGGACGGCGACGTAAACGGCCACAAGTTCAGCGTGTC
CGGCGAGGGCGAGGGCGATGCCACCTACGGCAAGCTGACCCTGAAGTTCATCTGCACCACCGGCAAGCTG
CCCGTGCCCTGGCCCACCCTCGTGACCACCTTGACCTACGGCGTGCAGTGCTTCGCCCGCTACCCCGACC
ACATGAAGCAGCACGACTTCTTCAAGTCCGCCATGCCCGAAGGCTACGTCCAGGAGCGCACCATCTTCTT
CAAGGACGACGGCAACTACAAGACCCGCGCCGAGGTGAAGTTCGAGGGCGACACCCTGGTGAACCGCATC
GAGCTGAAGGGCATCGACTTCAAGGAGGACGGCAACATCCTGGGGCACAAGCTGGAGTACAACTACAACA
GCCACAAGGTCTATATCACCGCCGACAAGCAGAAGAACGGCATCAAGGTGAACTTCAAGACCCGCCACAA
CATCGAGGACGGCAGCGTGCAGCTCGCCGACCACTACCAGCAGAACACCCCCATCGGCGACGGCCCCGTG
CTGCTGCCCGACAACCACTACCTGAGCACCCAGTCCAAGCTGAGCAAAGACCCCAACGAGAAGCGCGATC
ACATGGTCCTGCTGGAGTTCGTGACCGCCGCCGGGATCACTCTCGGCATGGACGAGCTGTACAAGTAAGC
GGCCGCGACTCTAGATCATAATCAGCCATACCACATTGTAGAGGTATTCC
