>Addgene plasmid #54074 | mEmerald-EB1-N-18 | addgene partial sequence | sequence record 89329 | EGFP-N 5'-CGTCGCCGTCCAGCTCGACCAG-3'
TTGCTCACCATGGTGGCGACCGGTGGATCCGCGCTACCACTGGCTGCGCTTGCTCCACCGCTGCTATACT
CTTCTTGCTCCTCCTGTGGGCCCCCTTCATCAGGTATCACAAAGCCTTCATCTGTGGCATACAGAATGTC
TACAATCCTCTGCAATACAGGGTCGTTTTCCCCCTCGTTCTCCTGGCAAATCAATTCAATGTTCCGTAGC
TTTCCGAAGTAGAAATCCCTCTCTTTCTCCAAGTCTTCAACAGTAAGTTTCAATACGTTGACCTGCTGCA
TCAACTCAGCTGCCTCGTCGTCTCCGTTGCCCACACCAGGGTTCTTTCGCACCACACCAGGGCCAGCCTT
AGGAGCCGCAGCGGTTCTCTGTGTTGAGATGGGCCTCTGGGGAGCTGCACTGCTAGAAGTGAGAGGTTTC
TTCGGTTTATTCAGAGCTGGAGCAACAAGGGAAGGAGCCACTGCAGTTTCTTGACCTTG
[217 nt withheld, positions 480-696]
