[The description below was written by a language model from this plasmid's Addgene catalogue record.]
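Description:
mEmerald-EB1-N-18 is a mammalian expression plasmid built on the mEmerald-N1 backbone (about 4.75 kb without the insert), an N1-style fluorescent protein fusion vector in which a gene of interest is placed upstream of the fluorescent protein coding sequence. It is maintained in E. coli as a high-copy plasmid under kanamycin selection. It also carries a neomycin resistance marker, so transfected mammalian cells can be selected with G418 if stable lines are wanted. The record gives no feature table, so the origin of replication and the exact arrangement of the resistance cassette are not stated.

The insert is human EB1 (gene MAPRE1), a microtubule end-binding protein, expressed from the CMV promoter for strong constitutive transcription in mammalian cells. mEmerald, a green fluorescent protein with excitation at 487 nm and emission at 509 nm, is fused to the C terminus of EB1. The listing of an SV40 polyA reverse sequencing primer suggests that an SV40 polyadenylation signal lies downstream of the fusion. The "N-18" in the name probably refers to the N1-type orientation and a linker length between EB1 and mEmerald, but the record does not confirm this, and the cloning method is listed as unknown.

The stated purpose is localization: the fusion acts as a fluorescent marker for a microtubule end-binding protein. That makes it suited to live-cell or fixed-cell fluorescence imaging of microtubules and their ends in transfected mammalian cells.
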