Addgene plasmid #54074: mEmerald-EB1-N-18
Purpose: Localization: MT End Binding Protein, Excitation: 487, Emission: 509
Depositing lab: Michael Davidson. Depositing organization: Florida State University, Tallahassee.
Backbone
  Vector backbone: mEmerald-N1
  Backbone size w/o insert (bp): 4750
  Vector type: Mammalian Expression
  Selectable markers: Neomycin (select with G418)
Growth in bacteria
  Bacterial resistance: Kanamycin, 50 μg/mL
  Growth temperature: 37°C
  Growth strain: DH5alpha
  Copy number: High Copy
Gene/Insert
  Gene/Insert name: EB1 (alt name: NM_012325.2)
  Species: H. sapiens (human)
  Entrez Gene: MAPRE1 (a.k.a. EB1)
  Promoter: CMV
  Tag / fusion protein: mEmerald (C terminal on backbone)
  Cloning method: Unknown
  Sequencing primers: 5′ CMV-F; 3′ SV40pA-R
Terms and licenses: Academic/Nonprofit Terms; Industry Terms
Depositor comments: . Excitation = 487; Emission = 509. Localization data: MT Binding Protein
How to cite: mEmerald-EB1-N-18 was a gift from Michael Davidson (Addgene plasmid # 54074 ; http://n2t.net/addgene:54074 ; RRID:Addgene_54074)
